Addgene plasmid #125694: AAV-Syn-PSD95-mCherry
Purpose: Exogenous expression of PSD95 (red fluorescence)
Depositing lab: Xue Han. Depositing organization: Boston University Main Campus. Publication: A Viral Toolbox of Genetically Encoded Fluorescent Synaptic Tags. Bensussen S, Shankar S, Ching KH, Zemel D, Ta TL, Mount RA, Shroff SN, Gritton HJ, Fabris P, Vanbenschoten H, Beck C, Man HY, Han X. iScience. 2020 Jun 30;23(7):101330. doi: 10.1016/j.isci.2020.101330. PubMed 32674057.
Backbone
  Vector backbone: AAV2
  Backbone size w/o insert (bp): 4589
  Total vector size (bp): 7535
  Vector type: Mammalian Expression, AAV
Growth in bacteria
  Bacterial resistance: Ampicillin, 100 μg/mL
  Growth temperature: 37°C
  Growth strain: NEB Stable
  Copy number: Unknown
Gene/Insert
  Gene/Insert name: PSD95-mCherry
  Insert size (bp): 2937
  Promoter: Synapsin
  Cloning method: Gibson Cloning
  Sequencing primers: 5′ TGCGGTGGGCAGCGG; 3′ CCAGTCAATCTTTCACAAAT
Resource information
  A portion of this plasmid was derived from a plasmid made by: Part of this gene was derived from Addgene plasmid 73919 deposited by Elly Nedivi.
Terms and licenses: Academic/Nonprofit Terms; Industry Terms: Not Available to Industry
How to cite: AAV-Syn-PSD95-mCherry was a gift from Xue Han (Addgene plasmid # 125694 ; http://n2t.net/addgene:125694 ; RRID:Addgene_125694)
