[The description below was written by a language model from this plasmid's Addgene catalogue record and pLannotate feature annotations shown in this document.]
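Description:
AAV-Syn-PSD95-mCherry is an AAV2-based transfer plasmid for neuron-restricted expression of a red fluorescent postsynaptic marker in mammalian cells. It is maintained in E. coli through a high-copy ColE1/pUC-type origin and selected with ampicillin via the bla gene and its promoter. The backbone also carries an f1 phage origin and leftover lac-region fragments from the parental cloning vector. It is grown in a recombination-reduced strain, a common choice for stabilising the repeat-rich ITRs.

Between the two AAV2 inverted terminal repeats, which allow the cassette to be replicated and packaged into AAV particles when helper functions are supplied, the human synapsin I promoter drives an open reading frame annotated as rat Dlg4 (PSD95). This is followed almost immediately by mCherry, consistent with a C-terminal PSD95-mCherry fusion. A WPRE downstream of the fusion enhances transcript stability and expression, and an SV40 polyadenylation signal with an adjacent large T antigen remnant terminates the message. The record notes that part of the gene was derived from an earlier deposited plasmid and that the construct was assembled by Gibson cloning.

The stated purpose is exogenous expression of PSD95 with red fluorescence. The construct belongs to a set of viral, genetically encoded synaptic tags, so it would be used to label excitatory postsynaptic sites in neurons by AAV transduction or direct transfection.

Two sequence records are provided. The depositor's 7,535 nt sequence matches the catalogue size, while the repository's sequencing result is 7,078 nt, has a rearranged backbone order and shows a shorter ITR fragment on one side. The expression cassette itself is annotated identically in both.
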