Features (pLannotate 1.2.2; 19 found; start..end, strand, type, name):
      1..121     +  rep_origin     RSF ori (fragment): Plasmids containing the RSF 1030 origin of replication can be propagated in E. coli cells that contain additional plasmids with compatible origins.
    123..215     +  CDS            lacI (fragment): lac repressor; lacI; The lac repressor binds to the lac operator to inhibit transcription in E. coli. This inhibition can be relieved by adding lactose or isopropyl-β-D-thiogalactopyranoside (IPTG).
    228..249     +  protein_bind   CAP binding site: CAP binding activates transcription in the presence of cAMP. E. coli catabolite activator protein
    264..294     +  promoter       lac promoter: promoter for the E. coli lac operon
    302..318     +  protein_bind   lac operator: The lac repressor binds to the lac operator to inhibit transcription in E. coli. This inhibition can be relieved by adding lactose or isopropyl-β-D-thiogalactopyranoside (IPTG). lac repressor encoded by lacI
    379..509     -  repeat_region  AAV2 ITR (fragment): inverted terminal repeat of adeno-associated virus serotype 2 inverted
    614..1061    +  promoter       hSyn promoter: human synapsin I promoter; confers neuron-specific expression (Kügler et al., 2003)
   1095..3314    +  CDS            Dlg4: DLG4_RAT - Also known as Dlgh4, Psd95 From Rattus norvegicus (Rat).
   3321..4028    +  CDS            mCherry: mCherry is a basic (constitutively fluorescent) red fluorescent protein published in 2004, derived from Discosoma sp.. It is reported to be a very rapidly-maturing monomer with low acid sensitivity.
   4044..4632    +  misc_feature   WPRE: woodchuck hepatitis virus posttranscriptional regulatory element
   4633..4652    +  misc_feature   MCS (fragment): pBluescript multiple cloning site
   4681..4802    -  polyA_signal   SV40 poly(A) signal: SV40 polyadenylation signal
   4825..4893    -  CDS            large T antigen (fragment): large T antigen from SV40 (simian virus 40)
   4964..5094    +  repeat_region  AAV2 ITR (fragment): inverted terminal repeat of adeno-associated virus serotype 2 inverted
   5108..5265    +  CDS            lacZα (fragment): LacZα fragment of β-galactosidase; lacZ fragment
   5270..5698    +  rep_origin     f1 ori (sequence partly withheld): f1 bacteriophage origin of replication; arrow indicates direction of (+) strand synthesis
   5751..5855    +  promoter       AmpR promoter: bla
   5856..6716    +  CDS            AmpR: β-lactamase; bla; confers resistance to ampicillin, carbenicillin, and related antibiotics
   6887..7475    +  rep_origin     ori: high-copy-number ColE1/pMB1/pBR322/pUC origin of replication
>Addgene plasmid #125694 | AAV-Syn-PSD95-mCherry | depositor full sequence | sequence record 241694 | AAV-Syn-PSD95-mCherry sequence 7535 bps
TTCTTTCCTGCGTTATCCCCTGATTCTGTGGATAACCGTATTACCGCCTTTGAGTGAGCTGATACCGCTC
GCCGCAGCCGAACGACCGAGCGCAGCGAGTCAGTGAGCGAGGAAGCGGAAGAGCGCCCAATACGCAAACC
GCCTCTCCCCGCGCGTTGGCCGATTCATTAATGCAGCTGGCACGACAGGTTTCCCGACTGGAAAGCGGGC
AGTGAGCGCAACGCAATTAATGTGAGTTAGCTCACTCATTAGGCACCCCAGGCTTTACACTTTATGCTTC
CGGCTCGTATGTTGTGTGGAATTGTGAGCGGATAACAATTTCACACAGGAAACAGCTATGACCATGATTA
CGCCAGATTTAATTAAGGCCTTAATTAGGCTGCGCGCTCGCTCGCTCACTGAGGCCGCCCGGGCAAAGCC
CGGGCGTCGGGCGACCTTTGGTCGCCCGGCCTCAGTGAGCGAGCGAGCGCGCAGAGAGGGAGTGGCCAAC
TCCATCACTAGGGGTTCCTTGTAGTTAATGATTAACCCGCCATGCTACTTATCTACGTAGCCATGCTCTA
GGAAGATCACGCGTGTCATCCTCATCAGATCTCTGCAGAGGGCCCTGCGTATGAGTGCAAGTGGGTTTTA
GGACCAGGATGAGGCGGGGTGGGGGTGCCTACCTGACGACCGACCCCGACCCACTGGACAAGCACCCAAC
CCCCATTCCCCAAATTGCGCATCCCCTATCAGAGAGGGGGAGGGGAAACAGGATGCGGCGAGGCGCGTGC
GCACTGCCAGCTTCAGCACCGCGGACAGTGCCTTCGCCCCCGCCTGGCGGCGCGCGCCACCGCCGCCTCA
GCACTGAAGGCGCGCTGACGTCACTCGCCGGTCCCCCGCAAACTCCCCTTCCCGGCCACCTTGGTCGCGT
CCGCGCCGCCGCCGGCCCAGCCGGACCGCACCACGCGAGGCGCGAGATAGGGGGGCACGGGCGCGACCAT
CTGCGCTGCGGCGCCGGCGACTCAGCGCTGCCTCAGTCTGCGGTGGGCAGCGGAGGAGTCGTGTCGTGCC
TGAGAGCGCAGTCGAATTCAAGCTGCTAGCAAGGATCCGCCACCATGGACTGTCTCTGTATAGTGACAAC
CCGGCGCGCCGAGCAAAAGCTGATATCTGAAGAGGACTTGGGGCGCGCCAAGAAATACCGCTACCAAGAT
GAAGACACGCCCCCTCTGGAACACAGCCCGGCCCACCTCCCCAACCAGGCCAATTCTCCCCCTGTGATTG
TCAACACGGACACCCTAGAAGCCCCAGGATATGAGTTGCAGGTGAATGGAACAGAGGGGGAGATGGAGTA
TGAGGAGATCACATTGGAAAGGGGTAACTCAGGTCTGGGCTTCAGCATCGCAGGTGGCACTGACAACCCG
CACATCGGTGACGACCCGTCCATTTTTATCACCAAGATCATTCCTGGTGGGGCTGCAGCCCAGGATGGCC
GCCTCAGGGTCAATGACAGCATCCTGTTTGTAAATGAAGTGGATGTTCGGGAGGTGACCCATTCAGCTGC
GGTGGAGGCCCTCAAAGAGGCAGGTTCCATCGTTCGCCACTATGTCATGCGCCGGAAACCCCCAGCCGAA
AAGGTCATGGAGATCAAACTCATCAAAGGGCCTAAAGGACTTGGCTTCAGCATTGCGGGGGGCGTTGGGA
ACCAGCACATCCCTGGAGATAACAGCATCTATGTAACGAAGATCATCGAAGGAGGTGCTGCTCACAAGGA
TGGCAGGTTGCAGATTGGAGACAAGATCCTGGCGGTCAACAGTGTGGGGCTGGAGGACGTTATGCACGAG
GATGCCGTGGCAGCCCTGAAGAACACATATGACGTTGTGTACCTAAAGGTGGCCAAGCCCAGCAATGCCT
ACCTGAGTGACAGCTATGCTCCCCCAGACATCACAACCTCGTATTCTCAGCACCTGGACAATGAGATCAG
TCATAGCAGCTACTTGGGCACTGACTACCCCACAGCCATGACCCCCACTTCCCCTCGGCGCTACTCCCCT
GTGGCCAAGGACCTGCTGGGGGAGGAAGACATTCCCCGGGAACCAAGGCGGATCGTGATCCATCGGGGCT
CCACCGGCCTGGGCTTCAACATCGTGGGCGGCGAGGATGGTGAAGGCATCTTCATCTCCTTCATCCTTGC
TGGGGGTCCAGCCGACCTCAGTGGGGAGCTACGGAAGGGGGACCAGATCCTGTCGGTCAATGGTGTTGAC
CTCCGCAATGCCAGTCACGAACAGGCTGCCATTGCCCTGAAGAATGCGGGTCAGACGGTCACGATCATCG
CTCAGTATAAACCAGAAGAGTATAGTCGATTCGAGGCCAAGATCCATGATCTTCGGGAACAGCTCATGAA
TAGTAGCCTAGGCTCAGGGACTGCATCCTTGCGAAGCAACCCCAAGAGGGGCTTCTACATTAGGGCCCTG
TTTGATTACGACAAGACCAAGGACTGCGGTTTCTTGAGCCAGGCCCTGAGCTTCCGCTTCGGGGATGTGC
TTCATGTCATTGACGTTGGTGACGAAGAGTGGTGGCAAGCACGGCGGGTCCACTCCGACAGTGAGACCGA
CGACATTGGCTTCATTCCCAGCAAACGGCGGGTCGAGCGACGAGAGTGGTCAAGGTTAAAGGCCAAGGAC
TGGGGCTCCAGCTCTGGATCACAGGGTCGAGAAGACTCGGTTCTGAGCTATGAGACGGTGACCCAGATGG
AAGTGCACTATGCTCGTCCCATCATCATCCTTGGACCCACCAAAGACCGTGCCAACGATGATCTTCTCTC
CGAGTTCCCCGACAAGTTTGGATCCTGTGTCCCTCATACGACACGTCCTAAGCGGGAATATGAGATAGAC
GGCCAGGATTACCACTTTGTCTCCTCCCGGGAGAAAATGGAGAAGGACATCCAGGCACACAAGTTCATTG
AGGCTGGCCAGTACAACAGCCACCTCTATGGGACCAGCGTCCAGTCTGTGCGAGAGGTAGCAGAGCAGGG
GAAGCACTGCATCCTCGATGTCTCGGCCAATGCCGTGCGGCGGCTGCAGGCGGCCCACCTGCACCCCATC
GCCATCTTCATCCGTCCCCGCTCCCTGGAGAATGTGCTAGAGATCAATAAGCGGATCACAGAGGAGCAAG
CCCGGAAAGCCTTCGACAGAGCCACGAAGCTGGAGCAGGAGTTCACAGAGTGCTTCTCAGCCATCGTAGA
GGGCGACAGCTTTGAAGAGATCTATCACAAAGTGAAACGTGTCATTGAAGACCTCTCAGGCCCCTACATC
TGGGTCCCAGCCCGAGAGAGACTCGAATTCATGGTGAGCAAGGGCGAGGAGGATAACATGGCCATCATCA
AGGAGTTCATGCGCTTCAAGGTGCACATGGAGGGCTCCGTGAACGGCCACGAGTTCGAGATCGAGGGCGA
GGGCGAGGGCCGCCCCTACGAGGGCACCCAGACCGCCAAGCTGAAGGTGACCAAGGGTGGCCCCCTGCCC
TTCGCCTGGGACATCCTGTCCCCTCAGTTCATGTACGGCTCCAAGGCCTACGTGAAGCACCCCGCCGACA
TCCCCGACTACTTGAAGCTGTCCTTCCCCGAGGGCTTCAAGTGGGAGCGCGTGATGAACTTCGAGGACGG
CGGCGTGGTGACCGTGACCCAGGACTCCTCCCTGCAGGACGGCGAGTTCATCTACAAGGTGAAGCTGCGC
GGCACCAACTTCCCCTCCGACGGCCCCGTAATGCAGAAGAAGACCATGGGCTGGGAGGCCTCCTCCGAGC
GGATGTACCCCGAGGACGGCGCCCTGAAGGGCGAGATCAAGCAGAGGCTGAAGCTGAAGGACGGCGGCCA
CTACGACGCTGAGGTCAAGACCACCTACAAGGCCAAGAAGCCCGTGCAGCTGCCCGGCGCCTACAACGTC
AACATCAAGTTGGACATCACCTCCCACAACGAGGACTACACCATCGTGGAACAGTACGAACGCGCCGAGG
GCCGCCACTCCACCGGCGGCATGGACGAGCTGTACAAGTAAAAGCTTATCGATAATCAACCTCTGGATTA
CAAAATTTGTGAAAGATTGACTGGTATTCTTAACTATGTTGCTCCTTTTACGCTATGTGGATACGCTGCT
TTAATGCCTTTGTATCATGCTATTGCTTCCCGTATGGCTTTCATTTTCTCCTCCTTGTATAAATCCTGGT
TGCTGTCTCTTTATGAGGAGTTGTGGCCCGTTGTCAGGCAACGTGGCGTGGTGTGCACTGTGTTTGCTGA
CGCAACCCCCACTGGTTGGGGCATTGCCACCACCTGTCAGCTCCTTTCCGGGACTTTCGCTTTCCCCCTC
CCTATTGCCACGGCGGAACTCATCGCCGCCTGCCTTGCCCGCTGCTGGACAGGGGCTCGGCTGTTGGGCA
CTGACAATTCCGTGGTGTTGTCGGGGAAATCATCGTCCTTTCCTTGGCTGCTCGCCTGTGTTGCCACCTG
GATTCTGCGCGGGACGTCCTTCTGCTACGTCCCTTCGGCCCTCAATCCAGCGGACCTTCCTTCCCGCGGC
CTGCTGCCGGCTCTGCGGCCTCTTCCGCGTCTTCGCCTTCGCCCTCAGACGAGTCGGATCTCCCTTTGGG
CCGCCTCCCCGCATCGATACCGTCGACCTCGACCCGGGCGGCCGCTTCGAGCAGACATGATAAGATACAT
TGATGAGTTTGGACAAACCACAACTAGAATGCAGTGAAAAAAATGCTTTATTTGTGAAATTTGTGATGCT
ATTGCTTTATTTGTAACCATTATAAGCTGCAATAAACAAGTTAACAACAACAATTGCATTCATTTTATGT
TTCAGGTTCAGGGGGAGATGTGGGAGGTTTTTTAAAGCAAGTAAAACCTCTACAAATGTGGTAAAATCGA
TAAGGATCTTCCTAGAGCATGGCTACGTAGATAAGTAGCATGGCGGGTTAATCATTAACTACAAGGAACC
CCTAGTGATGGAGTTGGCCACTCCCTCTCTGCGCGCTCGCTCGCTCACTGAGGCCGGGCGACCAAAGGTC
GCCCGACGCCCGGGCTTTGCCCGGGCGGCCTCAGTGAGCGAGCGAGCGCGCAGCCTTAATTAACCTAATT
CACTGGCCGTCGTTTTACAACGTCGTGACTGGGAAAACCCTGGCGTTACCCAACTTAATCGCCTTGCAGC
ACATCCCCCTTTCGCCAGCTGGCGTAATAGCGAAGAGGCCCGCACCGATCGCCCTTCCCAACAGTTGCGC
AGCCTGAATGGCGAATGGG
[124 nt withheld, positions 5270-5393]
C
[91 nt withheld, positions 5395-5485]
A
[49 nt withheld, positions 5487-5535]
CCTTTGACGTTGGAGTCCACGTTCTTT
[37 nt withheld, positions 5563-5599]
ACCCTATCTCGGTCTATTCTTTTGATTTATAAGGGATTTTGCCGATTTCGGCCTATTGGTTAAAAAATGA
GCTGATTTAACAAAAATTTAACGCGAATTTTAACAAAATATTAACGCTTACAATTTAGGTGGCACTTTTC
GGGGAAATGTGCGCGGAACCCCTATTTGTTTATTTTTCTAAATACATTCAAATATGTATCCGCTCATGAG
ACAATAACCCTGATAAATGCTTCAATAATATTGAAAAAGGAAGAGTATGAGTATTCAACATTTCCGTGTC
GCCCTTATTCCCTTTTTTGCGGCATTTTGCCTTCCTGTTTTTGCTCACCCAGAAACGCTGGTGAAAGTAA
AAGATGCTGAAGATCAGTTGGGTGCACGAGTGGGTTACATCGAACTGGATCTCAACAGCGGTAAGATCCT
TGAGAGTTTTCGCCCCGAAGAACGTTTTCCAATGATGAGCACTTTTAAAGTTCTGCTATGTGGCGCGGTA
TTATCCCGTATTGACGCCGGGCAAGAGCAACTCGGTCGCCGCATACACTATTCTCAGAATGACTTGGTTG
AGTACTCACCAGTCACAGAAAAGCATCTTACGGATGGCATGACAGTAAGAGAATTATGCAGTGCTGCCAT
AACCATGAGTGATAACACTGCGGCCAACTTACTTCTGACAACGATCGGAGGACCGAAGGAGCTAACCGCT
TTTTTGCACAACATGGGGGATCATGTAACTCGCCTTGATCGTTGGGAACCGGAGCTGAATGAAGCCATAC
CAAACGACGAGCGTGACACCACGATGCCTGTAGCAATGGCAACAACGTTGCGCAAACTATTAACTGGCGA
ACTACTTACTCTAGCTTCCCGGCAACAATTAATAGACTGGATGGAGGCGGATAAAGTTGCAGGACCACTT
CTGCGCTCGGCCCTTCCGGCTGGCTGGTTTATTGCTGATAAATCTGGAGCCGGTGAGCGTGGGTCTCGCG
GTATCATTGCAGCACTGGGGCCAGATGGTAAGCCCTCCCGTATCGTAGTTATCTACACGACGGGGAGTCA
GGCAACTATGGATGAACGAAATAGACAGATCGCTGAGATAGGTGCCTCACTGATTAAGCATTGGTAACTG
TCAGACCAAGTTTACTCATATATACTTTAGATTGATTTAAAACTTCATTTTTAATTTAAAAGGATCTAGG
TGAAGATCCTTTTTGATAATCTCATGACCAAAATCCCTTAACGTGAGTTTTCGTTCCACTGAGCGTCAGA
CCCCGTAGAAAAGATCAAAGGATCTTCTTGAGATCCTTTTTTTCTGCGCGTAATCTGCTGCTTGCAAACA
AAAAAACCACCGCTACCAGCGGTGGTTTGTTTGCCGGATCAAGAGCTACCAACTCTTTTTCCGAAGGTAA
CTGGCTTCAGCAGAGCGCAGATACCAAATACTGTTCTTCTAGTGTAGCCGTAGTTAGGCCACCACTTCAA
GAACTCTGTAGCACCGCCTACATACCTCGCTCTGCTAATCCTGTTACCAGTGGCTGCTGCCAGTGGCGAT
AAGTCGTGTCTTACCGGGTTGGACTCAAGACGATAGTTACCGGATAAGGCGCAGCGGTCGGGCTGAACGG
GGGGTTCGTGCACACAGCCCAGCTTGGAGCGAACGACCTACACCGAACTGAGATACCTACAGCGTGAGCT
ATGAGAAAGCGCCACGCTTCCCGAAGGGAGAAAGGCGGACAGGTATCCGGTAAGCGGCAGGGTCGGAACA
GGAGAGCGCACGAGGGAGCTTCCAGGGGGAAACGCCTGGTATCTTTATAGTCCTGTCGGGTTTCGCCACC
TCTGACTTGAGCGTCGATTTTTGTGATGCTCGTCAGGGGGGCGGAGCCTATGGAAAAACGCCAGCAACGC
GGCCTTTTTACGGTTCCTGGCCTTTTGCTGGCCTTTTGCTCACATG
