Features (pLannotate 1.2.2; 14 found; start..end, strand, type, name):
     67..514     +  promoter       hSyn promoter: human synapsin I promoter; confers neuron-specific expression (Kügler et al., 2003)
    548..2767    +  CDS            Dlg4: DLG4_RAT - Also known as Dlgh4, Psd95 From Rattus norvegicus (Rat).
   2774..3481    +  CDS            mCherry: mCherry is a basic (constitutively fluorescent) red fluorescent protein published in 2004, derived from Discosoma sp.. It is reported to be a very rapidly-maturing monomer with low acid sensitivity.
   3497..4085    +  misc_feature   WPRE: woodchuck hepatitis virus posttranscriptional regulatory element
   4086..4105    +  misc_feature   MCS (fragment): pBluescript multiple cloning site
   4134..4255    -  polyA_signal   SV40 poly(A) signal: SV40 polyadenylation signal
   4278..4346    -  CDS            large T antigen (fragment): large T antigen from SV40 (simian virus 40)
   4417..4474    +  repeat_region  AAV2 ITR (fragment): inverted terminal repeat of adeno-associated virus serotype 2 inverted
   4634..5222    -  rep_origin     ori: high-copy-number ColE1/pMB1/pBR322/pUC origin of replication
   5393..6253    -  CDS            AmpR: β-lactamase; bla; confers resistance to ampicillin, carbenicillin, and related antibiotics
   6254..6358    -  promoter       AmpR promoter: bla
   6411..6839    -  rep_origin     f1 ori (sequence partly withheld): f1 bacteriophage origin of replication; arrow indicates direction of (+) strand synthesis
   6844..6913    -  CDS            lacZα (fragment): LacZα fragment of β-galactosidase; lacZ fragment
   6908..7040    -  repeat_region  AAV2 ITR (fragment): inverted terminal repeat of adeno-associated virus serotype 2 inverted
>Addgene plasmid #125694 | AAV-Syn-PSD95-mCherry | addgene full sequence | sequence record 250229 | Addgene NGS Result
TAGCCATGCTCTAGGAAGATCACGCGTGTCATCCTCATCAGATCTCTGCAGAGGGCCCTGCGTATGAGTG
CAAGTGGGTTTTAGGACCAGGATGAGGCGGGGTGGGGGTGCCTACCTGACGACCGACCCCGACCCACTGG
ACAAGCACCCAACCCCCATTCCCCAAATTGCGCATCCCCTATCAGAGAGGGGGAGGGGAAACAGGATGCG
GCGAGGCGCGTGCGCACTGCCAGCTTCAGCACCGCGGACAGTGCCTTCGCCCCCGCCTGGCGGCGCGCGC
CACCGCCGCCTCAGCACTGAAGGCGCGCTGACGTCACTCGCCGGTCCCCCGCAAACTCCCCTTCCCGGCC
ACCTTGGTCGCGTCCGCGCCGCCGCCGGCCCAGCCGGACCGCACCACGCGAGGCGCGAGATAGGGGGGCA
CGGGCGCGACCATCTGCGCTGCGGCGCCGGCGACTCAGCGCTGCCTCAGTCTGCGGTGGGCAGCGGAGGA
GTCGTGTCGTGCCTGAGAGCGCAGTCGAATTCAAGCTGCTAGCAAGGATCCGCCACCATGGACTGTCTCT
GTATAGTGACAACCCGGCGCGCCGAGCAAAAGCTGATATCTGAAGAGGACTTGGGGCGCGCCAAGAAATA
CCGCTACCAAGATGAAGACACGCCCCCTCTGGAACACAGCCCGGCCCACCTCCCCAACCAGGCCAATTCT
CCCCCTGTGATTGTCAACACGGACACCCTAGAAGCCCCAGGATATGAGTTGCAGGTGAATGGAACAGAGG
GGGAGATGGAGTATGAGGAGATCACATTGGAAAGGGGTAACTCAGGTCTGGGCTTCAGCATCGCAGGTGG
CACTGACAACCCGCACATCGGTGACGACCCGTCCATTTTTATCACCAAGATCATTCCTGGTGGGGCTGCA
GCCCAGGATGGCCGCCTCAGGGTCAATGACAGCATCCTGTTTGTAAATGAAGTGGATGTTCGGGAGGTGA
CCCATTCAGCTGCGGTGGAGGCCCTCAAAGAGGCAGGTTCCATCGTTCGCCACTATGTCATGCGCCGGAA
ACCCCCAGCCGAAAAGGTCATGGAGATCAAACTCATCAAAGGGCCTAAAGGACTTGGCTTCAGCATTGCG
GGGGGCGTTGGGAACCAGCACATCCCTGGAGATAACAGCATCTATGTAACGAAGATCATCGAAGGAGGTG
CTGCTCACAAGGATGGCAGGTTGCAGATTGGAGACAAGATCCTGGCGGTCAACAGTGTGGGGCTGGAGGA
CGTTATGCACGAGGATGCCGTGGCAGCCCTGAAGAACACATATGACGTTGTGTACCTAAAGGTGGCCAAG
CCCAGCAATGCCTACCTGAGTGACAGCTATGCTCCCCCAGACATCACAACCTCGTATTCTCAGCACCTGG
ACAATGAGATCAGTCATAGCAGCTACTTGGGCACTGACTACCCCACAGCCATGACCCCCACTTCCCCTCG
GCGCTACTCCCCTGTGGCCAAGGACCTGCTGGGGGAGGAAGACATTCCCCGGGAACCAAGGCGGATCGTG
ATCCATCGGGGCTCCACCGGCCTGGGCTTCAACATCGTGGGCGGCGAGGATGGTGAAGGCATCTTCATCT
CCTTCATCCTTGCTGGGGGTCCAGCCGACCTCAGTGGGGAGCTACGGAAGGGGGACCAGATCCTGTCGGT
CAATGGTGTTGACCTCCGCAATGCCAGTCACGAACAGGCTGCCATTGCCCTGAAGAATGCGGGTCAGACG
GTCACGATCATCGCTCAGTATAAACCAGAAGAGTATAGTCGATTCGAGGCCAAGATCCATGATCTTCGGG
AACAGCTCATGAATAGTAGCCTAGGCTCAGGGACTGCATCCTTGCGAAGCAACCCCAAGAGGGGCTTCTA
CATTAGGGCCCTGTTTGATTACGACAAGACCAAGGACTGCGGTTTCTTGAGCCAGGCCCTGAGCTTCCGC
TTCGGGGATGTGCTTCATGTCATTGACGTTGGTGACGAAGAGTGGTGGCAAGCACGGCGGGTCCACTCCG
ACAGTGAGACCGACGACATTGGCTTCATTCCCAGCAAACGGCGGGTCGAGCGACGAGAGTGGTCAAGGTT
AAAGGCCAAGGACTGGGGCTCCAGCTCTGGATCACAGGGTCGAGAAGACTCGGTTCTGAGCTATGAGACG
GTGACCCAGATGGAAGTGCACTATGCTCGTCCCATCATCATCCTTGGACCCACCAAAGACCGTGCCAACG
ATGATCTTCTCTCCGAGTTCCCCGACAAGTTTGGATCCTGTGTCCCTCATACGACACGTCCTAAGCGGGA
ATATGAGATAGACGGCCAGGATTACCACTTTGTCTCCTCCCGGGAGAAAATGGAGAAGGACATCCAGGCA
CACAAGTTCATTGAGGCTGGCCAGTACAACAGCCACCTCTATGGGACCAGCGTCCAGTCTGTGCGAGAGG
TAGCAGAGCAGGGGAAGCACTGCATCCTCGATGTCTCGGCCAATGCCGTGCGGCGGCTGCAGGCGGCCCA
CCTGCACCCCATCGCCATCTTCATCCGTCCCCGCTCCCTGGAGAATGTGCTAGAGATCAATAAGCGGATC
ACAGAGGAGCAAGCCCGGAAAGCCTTCGACAGAGCCACGAAGCTGGAGCAGGAGTTCACAGAGTGCTTCT
CAGCCATCGTAGAGGGCGACAGCTTTGAAGAGATCTATCACAAAGTGAAACGTGTCATTGAAGACCTCTC
AGGCCCCTACATCTGGGTCCCAGCCCGAGAGAGACTCGAATTCATGGTGAGCAAGGGCGAGGAGGATAAC
ATGGCCATCATCAAGGAGTTCATGCGCTTCAAGGTGCACATGGAGGGCTCCGTGAACGGCCACGAGTTCG
AGATCGAGGGCGAGGGCGAGGGCCGCCCCTACGAGGGCACCCAGACCGCCAAGCTGAAGGTGACCAAGGG
TGGCCCCCTGCCCTTCGCCTGGGACATCCTGTCCCCTCAGTTCATGTACGGCTCCAAGGCCTACGTGAAG
CACCCCGCCGACATCCCCGACTACTTGAAGCTGTCCTTCCCCGAGGGCTTCAAGTGGGAGCGCGTGATGA
ACTTCGAGGACGGCGGCGTGGTGACCGTGACCCAGGACTCCTCCCTGCAGGACGGCGAGTTCATCTACAA
GGTGAAGCTGCGCGGCACCAACTTCCCCTCCGACGGCCCCGTAATGCAGAAGAAGACCATGGGCTGGGAG
GCCTCCTCCGAGCGGATGTACCCCGAGGACGGCGCCCTGAAGGGCGAGATCAAGCAGAGGCTGAAGCTGA
AGGACGGCGGCCACTACGACGCTGAGGTCAAGACCACCTACAAGGCCAAGAAGCCCGTGCAGCTGCCCGG
CGCCTACAACGTCAACATCAAGTTGGACATCACCTCCCACAACGAGGACTACACCATCGTGGAACAGTAC
GAACGCGCCGAGGGCCGCCACTCCACCGGCGGCATGGACGAGCTGTACAAGTAAAAGCTTATCGATAATC
AACCTCTGGATTACAAAATTTGTGAAAGATTGACTGGTATTCTTAACTATGTTGCTCCTTTTACGCTATG
TGGATACGCTGCTTTAATGCCTTTGTATCATGCTATTGCTTCCCGTATGGCTTTCATTTTCTCCTCCTTG
TATAAATCCTGGTTGCTGTCTCTTTATGAGGAGTTGTGGCCCGTTGTCAGGCAACGTGGCGTGGTGTGCA
CTGTGTTTGCTGACGCAACCCCCACTGGTTGGGGCATTGCCACCACCTGTCAGCTCCTTTCCGGGACTTT
CGCTTTCCCCCTCCCTATTGCCACGGCGGAACTCATCGCCGCCTGCCTTGCCCGCTGCTGGACAGGGGCT
CGGCTGTTGGGCACTGACAATTCCGTGGTGTTGTCGGGGAAATCATCGTCCTTTCCTTGGCTGCTCGCCT
GTGTTGCCACCTGGATTCTGCGCGGGACGTCCTTCTGCTACGTCCCTTCGGCCCTCAATCCAGCGGACCT
TCCTTCCCGCGGCCTGCTGCCGGCTCTGCGGCCTCTTCCGCGTCTTCGCCTTCGCCCTCAGACGAGTCGG
ATCTCCCTTTGGGCCGCCTCCCCGCATCGATACCGTCGACCTCGACCCGGGCGGCCGCTTCGAGCAGACA
TGATAAGATACATTGATGAGTTTGGACAAACCACAACTAGAATGCAGTGAAAAAAATGCTTTATTTGTGA
AATTTGTGATGCTATTGCTTTATTTGTAACCATTATAAGCTGCAATAAACAAGTTAACAACAACAATTGC
ATTCATTTTATGTTTCAGGTTCAGGGGGAGATGTGGGAGGTTTTTTAAAGCAAGTAAAACCTCTACAAAT
GTGGTAAAATCGATAAGGATCTTCCTAGAGCATGGCTACGTAGATAAGTAGCATGGCGGGTTAATCATTA
ACTACAAGGAACCCCTAGTGATGGAGTTGGCCACTCCCTCTCTGCGCGCTCSCTCGCTCACTGACTCGCT
GCGCTCGGTCGTTCGGCTGCGGCGAGCGGTATCAGCTCACTCAAAGGCGGTAATACGGTTATCCACAGAA
TCAGGGGATAACGCAGGAAAGAACATGTGAGCAAAAGGCCAGCAAAAGGCCAGGAACCGTAAAAAGGCCG
CGTTGCTGGCGTTTTTCCATAGGCTCCGCCCCCCTGACGAGCATCACAAAAATCGACGCTCAAGTCAGAG
GTGGCGAAACCCGACAGGACTATAAAGATACCAGGCGTTTCCCCCTGGAAGCTCCCTCGTGCGCTCTCCT
GTTCCGACCCTGCCGCTTACCGGATACCTGTCCGCCTTTCTCCCTTCGGGAAGCGTGGCGCTTTCTCATA
GCTCACGCTGTAGGTATCTCAGTTCGGTGTAGGTCGTTCGCTCCAAGCTGGGCTGTGTGCACGAACCCCC
CGTTCAGCCCGACCGCTGCGCCTTATCCGGTAACTATCGTCTTGAGTCCAACCCGGTAAGACACGACTTA
TCGCCACTGGCAGCAGCCACTGGTAACAGGATTAGCAGAGCGAGGTATGTAGGCGGTGCTACAGAGTTCT
TGAAGTGGTGGCCTAACTACGGCTACACTAGAAGAACAGTATTTGGTATCTGCGCTCTGCTGAAGCCAGT
TACCTTCGGAAAAAGAGTTGGTAGCTCTTGATCCGGCAAACAAACCACCGCTGGTAGCGGTGGTTTTTTT
GTTTGCAAGCAGCAGATTACGCGCAGAAAAAAAGGATCTCAAGAAGATCCTTTGATCTTTTCTACGGGGT
CTGACGCTCAGTGGAACGAAAACTCACGTTAAGGGATTTTGGTCATGAGATTATCAAAAAGGATCTTCAC
CTAGATCCTTTTAAATTAAAAATGAAGTTTTAAATCAATCTAAAGTATATATGAGTAAACTTGGTCTGAC
AGTTACCAATGCTTAATCAGTGAGGCACCTATCTCAGCGATCTGTCTATTTCGTTCATCCATAGTTGCCT
GACTCCCCGTCGTGTAGATAACTACGATACGGGAGGGCTTACCATCTGGCCCCAGTGCTGCAATGATACC
GCGAGACCCACGCTCACCGGCTCCAGATTTATCAGCAATAAACCAGCCAGCCGGAAGGGCCGAGCGCAGA
AGTGGTCCTGCAACTTTATCCGCCTCCATCCAGTCTATTAATTGTTGCCGGGAAGCTAGAGTAAGTAGTT
CGCCAGTTAATAGTTTGCGCAACGTTGTTGCCATTGCTACAGGCATCGTGGTGTCACGCTCGTCGTTTGG
TATGGCTTCATTCAGCTCCGGTTCCCAACGATCAAGGCGAGTTACATGATCCCCCATGTTGTGCAAAAAA
GCGGTTAGCTCCTTCGGTCCTCCGATCGTTGTCAGAAGTAAGTTGGCCGCAGTGTTATCACTCATGGTTA
TGGCAGCACTGCATAATTCTCTTACTGTCATGCCATCCGTAAGATGCTTTTCTGTGACTGGTGAGTACTC
AACCAAGTCATTCTGAGAATAGTGTATGCGGCGACCGAGTTGCTCTTGCCCGGCGTCAATACGGGATAAT
ACCGCGCCACATAGCAGAACTTTAAAAGTGCTCATCATTGGAAAACGTTCTTCGGGGCGAAAACTCTCAA
GGATCTTACCGCTGTTGAGATCCAGTTCGATGTAACCCACTCGTGCACCCAACTGATCTTCAGCATCTTT
TACTTTCACCAGCGTTTCTGGGTGAGCAAAAACAGGAAGGCAAAATGCCGCAAAAAAGGGAATAAGGGCG
ACACGGAAATGTTGAATACTCATACTCTTCCTTTTTCAATATTATTGAAGCATTTATCAGGGTTATTGTC
TCATGAGCGGATACATATTTGAATGTATTTAGAAAAATAAACAAATAGGGGTTCCGCGCACATTTCCCCG
AAAAGTGCCACCTAAATTGTAAGCGTTAATATTTTGTTAAAATTCGCGTTAAATTTTTGTTAAATCAGCT
CATTTTTTAACCAATAGGCCGAAATCGGCAAAATCCCTTATAAATCAAAAGAATAGACCGAGATAGGGT
[37 nt withheld, positions 6510-6546]
AAAGAACGTGGACTCCAACGTCAAAGG
[49 nt withheld, positions 6574-6622]
T
[91 nt withheld, positions 6624-6714]
G
[124 nt withheld, positions 6716-6839]
CCCATTCGCCATTCAGGCTGCGCAACTGTTGGGAAGGGCGATCGGTGCGGGCCTCTTCGCTATTACGCCA
GCTGCGCGCTCGCTCGCTCACTGAGGCCGCCCGGGCAAAGCCCGGGCGTCGGGCGACCTTTGGTCGCCCG
GCCTCAGTGAGCGAGCGAGCGCGCAGAGAGGGAGTGGCCAACTCCATCACTAGGGGTTCCTTGTAGTTAA
TGATTAACCCGCCATGCTACTTATCTACG
